Addgene plasmid #173532: pICSL86977OD:PITG_13044
Purpose: This is a binary plasmid that can be transferred into Agrobacterium and used to transiently express the protein encoded by the insert in plants by agro-infiltration.
Depositing lab: Sophien Kamoun. Depositing organization: Sainsbury Laboratory, Norwich. Publication: Plant pathogens convergently evolved to counteract redundant nodes of an NLR immune receptor network. Derevnina L, Contreras MP, Adachi H, Upson J, Vergara Cruces A, Xie R, Sklenar J, Menke FLH, Mugford ST, MacLean D, Ma W, Hogenhout SA, Goverse A, Maqbool A, Wu CH, Kamoun S. PLoS Biol. 2021 Aug 23;19(8):e3001136. doi: 10.1371/journal.pbio.3001136. PubMed 34424903.
Backbone
  Vector backbone: pICSL86977OD
  Backbone manufacturer: Youles SynBio plasmids
  Backbone size w/o insert (bp): 8678
  Vector type: Plant Expression
  Selectable markers: Basta
Growth in bacteria
  Bacterial resistance: Kanamycin, 50 μg/mL
  Growth temperature: 37°C
  Growth strain: DH5alpha
  Copy number: High Copy
Gene/Insert
  Gene/Insert name: PITG_13044_T30-4
  Species: Phytophthora infestans
  Promoter: 35S
  Cloning method: Restriction Enzyme; 5′ cloning site unknown (unknown if destroyed); 3′ cloning site unknown (unknown if destroyed)
Terms and licenses: Academic/Nonprofit Terms; Industry Terms: Not Available to Industry
How to cite: pICSL86977OD:PITG_13044 was a gift from Sophien Kamoun (Addgene plasmid # 173532 ; http://n2t.net/addgene:173532 ; RRID:Addgene_173532)
