[The description below was written by a language model from this plasmid's Addgene catalogue record and pLannotate feature annotations shown in this document.]
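Description:
pICSL86977OD:PITG_13044 is a binary plant expression plasmid built on the pICSL86977OD backbone. It is designed to be moved into Agrobacterium and used for transient expression of its insert in plant tissue by agro-infiltration. In E. coli it is maintained at high copy through a ColE1/pUC-type origin. The pVS1 oriV, RepA replication protein and StaA stability protein provide replication and stable inheritance in Agrobacterium. Bacterial selection is by kanamycin, using an aphA-3 aminoglycoside phosphotransferase gene that the annotation places downstream of the AmpR (bla) promoter.

The T-DNA is delimited by nopaline-type left and right border repeats and carries two cassettes in the same orientation. Next to the left border, a NOS promoter drives the bar gene with a NOS terminator. Bar encodes phosphinothricin acetyltransferase from Streptomyces hygroscopicus and gives Basta (glufosinate) resistance as the plant selectable marker. Towards the right border lies the expression cassette: a CaMV 35S promoter followed by the TMV Ω translational enhancer leader and closed by the octopine synthase terminator. A fragment annotated as a CaMV protein sits upstream of the promoter and probably reflects extended CaMV-derived promoter sequence rather than an intended coding region.

The insert, PITG_13044 from Phytophthora infestans strain T30-4, is not annotated in the feature table. It presumably occupies the unannotated interval between the Ω leader and the OCS terminator. The record does not state the protein's function, any fusion tags or the cloning sites. The associated publication concerns pathogen proteins that counteract an NLR immune receptor network, which suggests use in testing candidate pathogen proteins in plant leaves.
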