Features (pLannotate 1.2.2; 16 found; start..end, strand, type, name):
    754..778     -  misc_feature   RB T-DNA repeat: right border repeat from nopaline C58 T-DNA
    845..1552    -  terminator     OCS terminator: octopine synthase terminator
   2177..2230    -  misc_feature   TMV Ω: translational enhancer from the tobacco mosaic virus 5'-leader sequence (Gallie et al., 1988)
   2259..2604    -  promoter       CaMV 35S promoter: strong constitutive promoter from cauliflower mosaic virus
   2261..2307    -  promoter       minimal CaMV 35S promoter: minimal 35S promoter from cauliflower mosaic virus
   2788..3594    -  CDS            IBMP_CAMVB (fragment): Experimental evidence at protein level: Swiss-Prot protein existence level 1. Enhances the ribosomal termination-reinitiation event leading to the translation of major open reading frames on the polycistronic viral RNAs. From Cauliflower mosaic virus (strain Bari 1) (CaMV).
   3637..3889    -  terminator     NOS terminator: nopaline synthase terminator and poly(A) signal
   3920..4468    -  CDS            bar: PAT_STRHY - Experimental evidence at protein level: Swiss-Prot protein existence level 1. Inactivates phosphinothricin (PPT) by transfer of an acetyl group from acetyl CoA. Can also acetylate demethylphosphinothricin but not PTT or glutamate. This enzyme is an effector of phosphinothricin tripeptide (PTT or bialaphos) resistance. From Streptomyces hygroscopicus. Introduced by genetic manipulation and expressed in glufosinate-tolerant maize by Dekalb Genetics.
   4489..4671    -  promoter       NOS promoter: nopaline synthase promoter NOS promoter
   4866..4890    -  misc_feature   LB T-DNA repeat: left border repeat from nopaline C58 T-DNA
   5026..5614    -  rep_origin     ori: high-copy-number ColE1/pMB1/pBR322/pUC origin of replication
   5785..6579    -  CDS            KanR: aminoglycoside phosphotransferase; aphA-3; confers resistance to kanamycin
   6580..6684    -  promoter       AmpR promoter: bla
   6746..6940    -  rep_origin     pVS1 oriV: origin of replication for the Pseudomonas plasmid pVS1 (Heeb et al., 2000)
   7006..8079    -  CDS            pVS1 RepA: replication protein from the Pseudomonas plasmid pVS1 (Heeb et al., 2000)
   8508..445     -  CDS            pVS1 StaA (across the origin): stability protein from the Pseudomonas plasmid pVS1 (Heeb et al., 2000)
>Addgene plasmid #173532 | pICSL86977OD:PITG_13044 | addgene full sequence | sequence record 342334 | Addgene NGS Result
CGATGCGCGTGCCTTTGATCGCCCGCGACACGACAAAGGCCGCTTGTAGCCTTCCATCCGTGACCTCAAT
GCGCTGCTTAACCAGCTCCACCAGGTCGGCGGTGGCCCATATGTCGTAAGGGCTTGGCTGCACCGGAATC
AGCACGAAGTCGGCTGCCTTGATCGCGGACACAGCCAAGTCCGCCGCCTGGGGCGCTCCGTCGATCACTA
CGAAGTCGCGCCGGCCGATGGCCTTCACGTCGCGGTCAATCGTCGGGCGGTCGATGCCGACAACGGTTAG
CGGTTGATCTTCCCGCACGGCCGCCCAATCGCGGGCACTGCCCTGGGGATCGGAATCGACTAACAGAACA
TCGGCCCCGGCGAGTTGCAGGGCGCGGGCTAGATGGGTTGCGATGGTCGTCTTGCCTGACCCGCCTTTCT
GGTTAAGTACAGCGATAACCTTCATGCGTTCCCCTTGCGTATTTGTTTATTTACTCATCGCATCATATAC
GCAGCGACCGCATGACGCAAGCTGTTTTACTCAAATACACATCACCTTTTTAGACGGCGGCGCTCGGTTT
CTTCAGCGGCCAAGCTGGCCGGCCAGGCCGCCAGCTTGGCATCAGACAAACCGGCCAGGATTTCATGCAG
CCGCACGGCTGACTCCCGAGGGGAACCCTGTGGTTGGCATGCACATACAAATGGACGAACGGATAAACCT
TTTCACGCCCTTTTAAATATCCGATTATTCTAATAAACGCTCTTTTCTCTTAGGTTTACCCGCCAATATA
TCCTGTCAAACACTGATAGTTTAAACGGATCACTTCGTGTCCCTCGGTCACATGTGCATCCTCTAGTAGC
GGTCCTGCTGAGCCTCGACATGTTGTCGCAAAATTCGCCCTGGACCCGCCCAACGATTTGTCGTCACTGT
CAAGGTTTGACCTGCACTTCATTTGGGGCCCACATACACCAAAAAAATGCTGCATAATTCTCGGGGCAGC
AAGTCGGTTACCCGGCCGCCGTGCTGGACCGGGTTGAATGGTGCCCGTAACTTTCGGTAGAGCGGACGGC
CAATACTCAACTTCAAGGAATCTCACCCATGCGCGCCGGCGGGGAACCGGAGTTCCCTTCAGTGAGCGTT
ATTAGTTCGCCGCTCGGTGTGTCGTAGATACTAGCCCCTGGGGCACTTTTGAAATTTGAATAAGATTTAT
GTAATCAGTCTTTTAGGTTTGACCGGTTCTGCCGCTTTTTTTAAAATTGGATTTGTAATAATAAAACGCA
ATTGTTTGTTATTGTGGCGCTCTATCATAGATGTCGCTATAAACCTATTCAGCACAATATATTGTTTTCA
TTTTAATATTGTACATATAAGTAGTAGGGTACAATCAGTAAATTGAACGGAGAATATTATTCATAAAAAT
ACGATAGTAACGGGTGATATATTCATTAGAATGAACCGAAACCGGCGGTAAGGATCTGAGCTACACATGC
TCAGGTTTTTTACAACGTGCACAACAGAATTGAAAGCAAATATCATGCGATCATAGGCTTCTCGCATATC
TCATTAAAGCAGGACAAGCTCAAGAAGTCACCATTGCAGAGATTCCGTACACCACCAATCCAGTGATAGC
AGCTCCGAACACGAAAGTCATGATCTTTCCGAACTTTGAAGATTTCTCAGGGTTCTTAGCGATCTCGTTA
GCCACACCCTCAGTAAGCTTAGCCACCTGTGCCTCGTCCACGTTCTTAAGCTGTCCAGATGCCTTCAACT
TCTGGAAAGCTGATTGCCACTTGTTATTTGTTGTGTCCAAGTTTGTAAGCTTTCCTGCCTGGATCTTAGC
CACTGCAGCCTGCCACTTGTTCTGGTCAGCCACAGGGATCTTGATGTCGTCGATGTTCTTGAAGTTGTTA
GCCTTCAACTTTTCAAGAGCAGATTGCCATTTGTTTTTTCCAGCAGTAGTAGTCTCAGCCACCTTCTCAG
CGTTCTGCAAAGCCTTCTGTGCCTTAAGCTTTTCCAATGCCTGTTGCCACTTATTTCCACCAGCAGCAGC
CACAGCATCATCAAGCTGTCCTGCTCCCTTGATCTTAGCCAATGCGTCGTCCACCTGTCCCACTCCCTTC
ATCTTCTCCAAAGCGTCATCCAATTGACCTGCCTTGAACTTTGATGCCAAGTCTGCCCATCCTGCCATTG
TATCGATAATTGTAAATGTAATTGTAATGTTGTTTGTTGTTTGTTGTTGTTGGTAATTGTTGTAAAAATG
AGCTCTTATACTCGAGCGTGTCCTCTCCAAATGAAATGAACTTCCTTATATAGAGGAAGGGTCTTGCGAA
GGATAGTGGGATTGTGCGTCATCCCTTACGTCAGTGGAGATGTCACATCAATCCACTTGCTTTGTAGACG
TGGTTGGAACCTCTTCTTTTTCCACGATGCTCCTCGTGGGTGGGGGTCCATCTTTGGGACCACTGTCGGC
AGAGAGATCTTGAATGATAGCCTTTCCTTTATCGCAATGATGGCATTTGTAGGAGCCACCTTCCTTTTCT
ACTGTCCTTTCGATGAAGTGACAGATAGCTGGGCAATGGAATCCGAGGAGGTTTCCCGAAATTATCCTTT
GTTGAAAAGTCTCAATAGCCCTTTGATCTTCTGAGACTGTATCTTTGACATTTTTGGAGTAGACCAGAGT
GTCGTGCTCCACCATGTTGACGAAGATTTTCTTCTTGTCATTGAGTCGTAAAAGACTCTGTATGAACTGT
TCGCCAGTCTTGACGGCGAGTTCTGTTAGATCCTCGATTTGAATCTTAGACTCCATGCATGGCCTTAGAT
TCAGTAGGAACTACCTTTTTAGAGACTCCAATCTCTATTACTTGCCTTGGTTTATGAAGCAAGCCTTGAA
TCGTCCATACTGGAATAGTACTTCTGATCTTGAGAAATATGTCTTTCTCTGTGTTCTTGATGCAATTAGT
CCTGAATCTTTTGACTGCATCTTTAACCTTCTTGGGAAGGTATTTGATCTCCTGGAGATTGTTACTCGGG
TAGATCGTCTTGATGAGACTTGCTGCGTAGGCCTCTCTAACCATCTGTGGGTCAGCATTCTTTCTGAAAT
TGAAGAGGCTAACCTTCTCATTATCAGTGGTGAACATAGTGTCGTCACCTTCACCTTCGAACTTCCTTCC
TAGATCGTAAAGATAGAGGAAATCGTCCATTGTAATCTCCGGGGCAAAGGAGATCTCTTTTGGGGCTGGA
TCACTGCTGGGCCTTTTGGTTCCTAGCGTGAGCCAGTGGGCTTTTTGCTTTGGTGGGCTTGTTAGGGCCT
TAGCAAAGCTCTTGGGCTTGAGTTGAGCTTCTCCTTTGGGGATGAAGTTCAACCTGTCTGTTTGCTGACT
TGTTGTGTACGCGTCAGCTGCTGCTCTTGCCTCTGTAATAGTGGCAAATTTCTTGTGTGCAACTCCGGGA
ACGCCGTTTGTTGCCGCCTTTGTACAACCCCAGTCATCGTATATACCGGCATGTGGACCGTTATACACAA
CGTAGTAGTTGATATGAGGGTGTTGAATACCCGATTCTGCTCTGAGAGGAGCAACTGTGCTGTTAAGCTC
AGATTTTTGTGGGATTGGAATTCCTCCAAGCTTGAATTCTTGCAGCGCTCCAATTCAGCAAGCGTCGATC
TAGTAACATAGATGACACCGCGCGCGATAATTTATCCTAGTTTGCGCGCTATATTTTGTTTTCTATCGCG
TATTAAATGTATAATTGCGGGACTCTAATCATAAAAACCCATCTCATAAATAACGTCATGCATTACATGT
TAATTATTACATGCTTAACGTAATTCAACAGAAATTATATGATAATCATCGCAAGACCGGCAACAGGATT
CAATCTTAAGAAACTTTATTGCCAAATGTTTGAACGATCTGCTTGACTCTAGATCCAGAGTCCCGCTCAA
ATCTCAGTCACAGGAAGAACAGGTCTAGGAGGAACAGGAAGAGAGAAATCAAGCTGCCAGAATCCCACAT
CATGCCAATTTCCATGTTTGAAACCAGCAGCTCTAAGCATTCCCCTAGGAGCATAACCAAGAGCCTCATG
CATCCTCACAGAAGGATCATTAGGAAGTCCAATCACAGCAACCACAGACTTGAAACCCTGAGCCTCCAAA
GACTTCAAAAGATGAGTGTAAAGAGTAGATCCAAGACCAGTTCTTTGATGCCTAGGAGACACGTAAACAG
TAGACTCAGCAGTCCAATCGTAAGCATTCCTAGCCTTCCAAGGACCAGCATAAGCAATACCAGCCACTTC
ACCATCCACTTCAGCAACAAGCCAAGGATACCTCTCTCTAAGCCTCACAAGATCATCAGTCCACTCTTGT
GGTTCTTGAGGCTCAGTCCTGAAATTCACAGTAGAAGTCTCAATGTAATGATTCACAATAGTGCACACAG
CAGGCATATCAGCCTCAGTAGCCCTTCTAATATCAGCAGGCCTTCTTTCAGGAGACATGCGAAACGATCC
AGATCCGGTGCAGATTATTTGGATTGAGAGTGAATATGAGACTCTAATTGGATACCGAGGGGAATTTATG
GAACGTCAGTGGAGCATTTTGACAAGAAATATTTGCTAGCTGATAGTGACCTTAGGCGACTTTTGAACGC
GCAATAATGGTTTCTGACGTATGTGCTTAGCTCATTAAACTCCAGAAACCCGCGGCTGAGTGGCTCCTTC
AACGTTGCGGTTCTGTCAGTTCCAAACGTAAAACGGCTTGTCCCGCGTCATCGGCGGGGGTCATAACGTG
ACTCCCTTAATTCTCCGCTCCGGATCCGAATTCGGCACAGAGTGTTCAACCCCAGTACATTAAAAACGTC
CGCAATGTGTTATTAAGTTGTCTAAGCGTCAATTTGTTTACACCACAATATATCCTGCCACCAGCCAGCC
AACAGCTCCCCGACCGGCAGCTCGGCACAAAATCACCACTCGATACAGGCAGCCCATCAACCATGACTAC
TGTCCGGTCCAACAGATCCGAGCAGGAACCGTAAAAAGGCCGCGTTGCTGGCGTTTTTCCATAGGCTCCG
CCCCCCTGACGAGCATCACAAAAATCGACGCTCAAGTCAGAGGTGGCGAAACCCGACAGGACTATAAAGA
TACCAGGCGTTTCCCCCTGGAAGCTCCCTCGTGCGCTCTCCTGTTCCGACCCTGCCGCTTACCGGATACC
TGTCCGCCTTTCTCCCTTCGGGAAGCGTGGCGCTTTCTCATAGCTCACGCTGTAGGTATCTCAGTTCGGT
GTAGGTCGTTCGCTCCAAGCTGGGCTGTGTGCACGAACCCCCCGTTCAGCCCGACCGCTGCGCCTTATCC
GGTAACTATCGTCTTGAGTCCAACCCGGTAAGACACGACTTATCGCCACTGGCAGCAGCCACTGGTAACA
GGATTAGCAGAGCGAGGTATGTAGGCGGTGCTACAGAGTTCTTGAAGTGGTGGCCTAACTACGGCTACAC
TAGAAGAACAGTATTTGGTATCTGCGCTCTGCTGAAGCCAGTTACCTTCGGAAAAAGAGTTGGTAGCTCT
TGATCCGGCAAACAAACCACCGCTGGTAGCGGTGGTTTTTTTGTTTGCAAGCAGCAGATTACGCGCAGAA
AAAAAGGATCTCAAGAAGATCCTTTGATCTTTTCTACGGGGTCTGACGCTCAGTGGAACGAAAACTCACG
TTAAGGGATTTTGGTCATGAGATTATCAAAAAGGATCTTCACCTAGATCCTTTTAAATTAAAAATGAAGT
TTTAAATCAATCTAAAGTATATATGAGTAAACTTGGTCTGACAGCTAAAACAATTCATCCAGTAAAATAT
AATATTTTATTTTCTCCCAATCAGGCTTGATCCCCAGTAAGTCAAAAAATAGCTCGACATACTGTTCTTC
CCCGATATCCTCCCTGAGCGACCGGACGCAGAAGGCAATGTCATACCACTTGTCCGCCCTGCCGCTTCTC
CCAAGATCAATAAAGCCACTTACTTTGCCATCTTTCACAAAGATGTTGCTGTCTCCCAGGTCGCCGTGGG
AAAAGACAAGTTCCTCTTCGGGCTTTTCCGTCTTTAAAAAATCATACAGCTCGCGCGGATCTTTAAATGG
AGTGTCCTCTTCCCAGTTTTCGCAATCCACATCGGCCAGATCGTTATTCAGTAAGTAATCCAATTCGGCT
AAGCGGCTGTCTAAGCTATTCGTATAGGGACAATCCGATATGTCGATGGAGTGAAAGAGCCTGATGCACT
CCGCATACAGCTCGATAATCTTTTCAGGGCTTTGTTCATCTTCATACTCTTCCGAGCAAAGGACGCCATC
GGCCTCACTCATGAGCAGATTGCTCCAGCCATCATGCCGTTCAAAGTGCAGGACCTTTGGAACAGGCAGC
TTTCCTTCCAGCCATAGCATCATGTCCTTTTCCCGTTCCACATCATAGGTGGTCCCTTTATACCGGCTGT
CCGTCATTTTTAAATATAGGTTTTCATTTTCTCCCACCAGCTTATATACCTTAGCAGGAGACATTCCTTC
CGTATCTTTTACGCAGCGGTATTTTTCGATCAGTTTTTTCAATTCCGGTGATATTCTCATTTTAGCCATA
CTCTTCCTTTTTCAATATTATTGAAGCATTTATCAGGGTTATTGTCTCATGAGCGGATACATATTTGAAT
GTATTTAGAAAAATAAACAAATAGGGGTTCCGCGCACTCGGAGCCTTGATGTGGGCGCTTTTTGCAGCTG
TTCGGCTGTGCGCTGGCCAGACAGTTATGCACAGGCCAGGCGGGTTTTAAGAGTTTTAATAAGTTTTAAA
GAGTTTTAGGCGGAAAAATCGCCTTTTTTCTCTTTTATATCAGTCACTTACATGTGTGACCGGTTCCCAA
TGTACGGCTTTGGGTTCCCAATGTACGGGTTCCGGTTCCCAATGTACGGCTTTGGGTTCCCAATGTACGT
GCTATCCACAGGAAAGAAGCTTTTTCGACCTTTTTCCCCTGCTAGGGCAATTTGCCCTAGCATCTGCTCC
GTACATTAGGAACCGGCGGATGCTTCGCCCTCGATCAGGTTGCGGTAGCGCATGACTAGGATCGGGCCAG
CCTGCCCCGCCTCCTCCTTCAAATCGTACTCCGGCAGGTCATTTGACCCGATCAGCTTGCGCACGGTGAA
ACAGAACTTCTTGAACTCTCCGGCGCTGCCACTGCGTTCGTAGATCGTCTTGAACAACCATCTGGCTTCT
GCCTTGCCTGCGGCGCGGCGTGCCAGGCGGTAGAGAAAACGGCCGATGCCGGGATCGATCAAAAAGTAAT
CGGGGTGAACCGTCAGCACGTCCGGGTTCTTGCCTTCTGTGATCTCGCGGTACATCCAATCAGCTAGCTC
GATCTCGATGTACTCCGGCCGCCCGGTTTCGCTCTTTACGATCTTGTAGCGGCTAATCAAGGCTTCACCC
TCGGATACCGTCACCAGGCGGCCGTTCTTGGCCTTCTTCGTACGCTGCATGGCAACGTGCGTGGTGTTTA
ACCGAATGCAGGTTTCTACCAGGTCGTCTTTCTGCTTTCCGCCATCGGCTCGCCGGCAGAACTTGAGTAC
GTCCGCAACGTGTGGACGGAACACGCGGCCGGGCTTGTCTCCCTTCCCTTCCCGGTATCGGTTCATGGAT
TCGGTTAGATGGGAAACCGCCATCAGTACCAGGTCGTAATCCCACACACTGGCCATGCCGGCCGGCCCTG
CGGAAACCTCTACGTGCCCGTCTGGAAGCTCGTAGCGGATCACCTCGCCAGCTCGTCGGTCACGCTTCGA
CAGACGGAAAACGGCCACGTCCATGATGCTGCGACTATCGCGGGTGCCCACGTCATAGAGCATCGGAACG
AAAAAATCTGGTTGCTCGTCGCCCTTGGGCGGCTTCCTAATCGACGACGCACCGGCTGCCGGCGGTTGCC
GGGATTCTTTGCGGATTCGATCAGCGGCCGCTTGCCACGATTCACCGGGGCGTGCTTCTGCCTCGATGCG
TTGCCGCTGGGCGGCCTGCGCGGCCTTCAACTTCTCCACCAGGTCATCACCCAGCGCCGCGCCGATTTGT
ACCGGGCCGGATGGTTTGCGACCGCTCACGCCGATTCCTCGGGCTTGGGGGTTCCAGTGCCATTGCAGGG
CCGGCAGACAACCCAGCCGCTTACGCCTGGCCAACCGCCCGTTCCTCCACACATGGGGCATTCCACGGCG
TCGGTGCCTGGTTGTTCTTGATTTTCCATGCCGCCTCCTTTAGCCGCTAAAATTCATCTACTCATTTATT
CATTTGCTCATTTACTCTGGTAGCTGCGCGATGTATTCAGATAGCAGCTCGGTAATGGTCTTGCCTTGGC
GTACCGCGTACATCTTCAGCTTGGTGTGATCCTCCGCCGGCAACTGAAAGTTGACCCGCTTCATGGCTGG
CGTGTCTGCCAGGCTGGCCAACGTTGCAGCCTTGCTGCTGCGTGCGCTCGGACGGCCGGCACTTAGCGTG
TTTGTGCTTTTGCTCATTTTCTCTTTACCTCATTAACTCAAATGAGTTTTGATTTAATTTCAGCGGCCAG
CGCCTGGACCTCGCGGGCAGCGTCGCCCTCGGGTTCTGATTCAAGAACGGTTGTGCCGGCGGCGGCAGTG
CCTGGGTAGCTCACGCGCTGCGTGATACGGGACTCAAGAATGGGCAGCTCGTACCCGGCCAGCGCCTCGG
CAACCTCACCGC
